Addgene plasmid #233346: pMRX-IP-EGFP-LOV2-OMP25
Purpose: Stable expression of EGFP-LOV2(N538E)-OMP25 in mammalian cells. This construct lacks BAX domain, and causes no rupture upon photostimulation.
Depositing lab: Noboru Mizushima. Depositing organization: The University of Tokyo. Publication: Optogenetic tools for inducing organelle membrane rupture. Nagashima Y, Eguchi T, Koyama-Honda I, Mizushima N. J Biol Chem. 2025 Mar 18;301(4):108421. doi: 10.1016/j.jbc.2025.108421. PubMed 40113041.
Backbone
  Vector backbone: pMRX-IP
  Total vector size (bp): 7385
  Vector type: Mammalian Expression, Retroviral
  Selectable markers: Puromycin
Growth in bacteria
  Bacterial resistance: Ampicillin, 100 μg/mL
  Growth temperature: 37°C
  Growth strain: NEB Stable
  Growth instructions: DH5alpha will also be fine
  Copy number: High Copy
Gene/Insert 1
  Gene/Insert name: LOV2 domain of phototropin1
  Species: Avena sativa
  Insert size (bp): 441
  Mutation: N538E
  Tag / fusion protein: EGFP (N terminal on insert)
Gene/Insert 2
  Gene/Insert name: Omp25 (alt name: Synj2bp)
  Species: R. norvegicus (rat)
  Insert size (bp): 117
  Mutation: N-terminus is deleted
  Entrez Gene: Synj2bp (a.k.a. Omp25)
Terms and licenses: Academic/Nonprofit Terms; Industry Terms: Not Available to Industry
Depositor comments: Please visit https://doi.org/10.1101/2024.08.13.607738 for bioRxiv preprint.
How to cite: pMRX-IP-EGFP-LOV2-OMP25 was a gift from Noboru Mizushima (Addgene plasmid # 233346 ; http://n2t.net/addgene:233346 ; RRID:Addgene_233346)
