[The description below was written by a language model from this plasmid's Addgene catalogue record and pLannotate feature annotations shown in this document.]
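Description:
pMRX-IP-EGFP-LOV2-OMP25 is a 7,385 bp Moloney murine leukemia virus-based retroviral vector built on the pMRX-IP backbone for stable expression of a fusion protein in mammalian cells. In bacteria it is maintained as a high-copy plasmid through a ColE1/pUC-type origin and selected with ampicillin via the bla gene and its promoter. The viral portion begins with a CMV enhancer joined to an LTR fragment, a hybrid 5′ arrangement that drives transcription of the viral genome in packaging cells. It is followed by the MMLV Ψ packaging signal, a truncated gag lacking its start codon, and a pol region carrying the splice acceptor, and it ends in a full MMLV LTR downstream of the cargo.

The payload is a single open reading frame encoding EGFP at the N terminus, the LOV2 domain of Avena sativa phototropin 1 carrying the N538E mutation, and a short C-terminal fragment of rat OMP25 (Synj2bp) with its N-terminus deleted. This OMP25 fragment is commonly used as a tail anchor for the mitochondrial outer membrane. The automated annotation labels the LOV2 region as miniSOG, which most likely reflects homology between LOV domains rather than the presence of that reporter. An EMCV IRES links the fusion to puromycin N-acetyltransferase, so both are translated from one transcript and transduced cells can be selected with puromycin. According to the record, the construct lacks the BAX domain present in related optogenetic membrane-rupture tools and causes no rupture upon photostimulation, which makes it suitable as a negative control in such experiments.
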