Features (pLannotate 1.2.2; 15 found; start..end, strand, type, name):
      1..380     +  enhancer       CMV enhancer: human cytomegalovirus immediate early enhancer
    381..676     +  LTR            3' LTR (ΔU3) (fragment): self-inactivating 3' long terminal repeat (LTR) from Moloney murine leukemia virus
    739..1096    +  misc_feature   MMLV Ψ: packaging signal of Moloney murine leukemia virus (MMLV)
   1161..1577    +  CDS            gag (truncated): truncated Moloney murine leukemia virus (MMLV) gag gene lacking the start codon
   1587..1961    +  misc_feature   pol region: Moloney murine leukemia virus (MMLV) pol region containing the splice acceptor site
   1979..2695    +  CDS            EGFP: EGFP is a basic (constitutively fluorescent) green fluorescent protein published in 1996, derived from Aequorea victoria. It is reported to be a rapidly-maturing weak dimer with moderate acid sensitivity.
   2747..3064    +  CDS            miniSOG: miniSOG is a basic (constitutively fluorescent) cyan fluorescent protein published in 2011, derived from Arabidopsis thaliana. It requires the cofactor flavin for fluorescence.
   3158..3268    +  CDS            Synj2bp (fragment): SYJ2B_RAT - Also known as Omp25. Experimental evidence at protein level: Swiss-Prot protein existence level 1. Regulates endocytosis of activin type 2 receptor kinases through the Ral/RALBP1-dependent pathway and may be involved in suppression of activin-induced signal transduction. From Rattus norvegicus (Rat).
   3300..3875    +  misc_feature   IRES2: internal ribosome entry site (IRES) of the encephalomyocarditis virus (EMCV)
   3882..4481    +  CDS            PuroR: puromycin N-acetyltransferase; pac from Streptomyces alboniger; confers resistance to puromycin
   4589..5180    +  LTR            LTR: long terminal repeat from Moloney murine leukemia virus
   5246..5298    -  CDS            lacI (fragment): lac repressor; lacI; The lac repressor binds to the lac operator to inhibit transcription in E. coli. This inhibition can be relieved by adding lactose or isopropyl-β-D-thiogalactopyranoside (IPTG).
   5481..6069    -  rep_origin     ori: high-copy-number ColE1/pMB1/pBR322/pUC origin of replication
   6233..7093    -  CDS            AmpR: β-lactamase; bla; confers resistance to ampicillin, carbenicillin, and related antibiotics
   7094..7198    -  promoter       AmpR promoter: bla
>Addgene plasmid #233346 | pMRX-IP-EGFP-LOV2-OMP25 | addgene full sequence | sequence record 469428 | Addgene NGS Result
GACATTGATTATTGACTAGTTATTAATAGTAATCAATTACGGGGTCATTAGTTCATAGCCCATATATGGA
GTTCCGCGTTACATAACTTACGGTAAATGGCCCGCCTGGCTGACCGCCCAACGACCCCCGCCCATTGACG
TCAATAATGACGTATGTTCCCATAGTAACGCCAATAGGGACTTTCCATTGACGTCAATGGGTGGAGTATT
TACGGTAAACTGCCCACTTGGCAGTACATCAAGTGTATCATATGCCAAGTACGCCCCCTATTGACGTCAA
TGACGGTAAATGGCCCGCCTGGCATTATGCCCAGTACATGACCTTATGGGACTTTCCTACTTGGCAGTAC
ATCTACGTATTAGTCATCGCTATTACCATGCTAGAGAACCATCAGATGTTTCCAGGGTGCCCCAAGGACC
TGAAATGACCCTGTGCCTTATTTGAACTAACCAATCAGTTCGCTTCTCGCTTCTGTTCGCGCGCTTCTGC
TCCCCGAGCTCAATAAAAGAGCCCACAACCCCTCACTCGGCGCGCCAGTCCTCCGATTGACTGAGTCGCC
CGGGTACCCGTGTATCCAATAAACCCTCTTGCAGTTGCATCCGACTTGTGGTCTCGCTGTTCCTTGGGAG
GGTCTCCTCTGAGTGATTGACTACCCGTCAGCGGGGGTCTTTCATTTGGGGGCTCGTCCGGGATCGGGAG
ACCCCTGCCCAGGGACCACCGACCCACCACCGGGAGGTAAGCTGGCCAGCAACTTATCTGTGTCTGTCCG
ATTGTCTAGTGTCTATGACTGATTTTATGCGCCTGCGTCGGTACTAGTTAGCTAACTAGCTCTGTATCTG
GCGGACCCGTGGTGGAACTGACGAGTTCGGAACACCCGGCCGCAACCCTGGGAGACGTCCCAGGGACTTC
GGGGGCCGTTTTTGTGGCCCGACCTGAGTCCAAAAATCCCGATCGTTTTGGACTCTTTGGTGCACCCCCC
TTAGAGGAGGGATATGTGGTTCTGGTAGGAGACGAGAACCTAAAACAGTTCCCGCCTCCGTCTGAATTTT
TGCTTTCGGTTTGGGACCGAAGCCGCGCCGCGCGTCTTGTCTGCTGCAGCATCGTTCTGTGTTGTCTCTG
TCTGACTGTGTTTCTGTATTTGTCTGAAAATATGGGCCCGGGCCAGACTGTTACCACTCCCTTAAGTTTG
ACCTTAGGTCACTGGAAAGATGTCGAGCGGATCGCTCACAACCAGTCGGTAGATGTCAAGAAGAGACGTT
GGGTTACCTTCTGCTCTGCAGAATGGCCAACCTTTAACGTCGGATGGCCGCGAGACGGCACCTTTAACCG
AGACCTCATCACCCAGGTTAAGATCAAGGTCTTTTCACCTGGCCCGCATGGACACCCAGACCAGGTCCCC
TACATCGTGACCTGGGAAGCCTTGGCTTTTGACCCCCCTCCCTGGGTCAAGCCCTTTGTACACCCTAAGC
CTCCGCCTCCTCTTCCTCCATCCGCCCCGTCTCTCCCCCTTGAACCTCCTCGTTCGACCCCGCCTCGATC
CTCCCTTTATCCAGCCCTCACTCCTTCTCTAGGCGCCCCCATATGGCCATATGAGATCTTATATGGGGCA
CCCCCGCCCCTTGTAAACTTCCCTGACCCTGACATGACAAGAGTTACTAACAGCCCCTCTCTCCAAGCTC
ACTTACAGGCTCTCTACTTAGTCCAGCACGAAGTCTGGAGACCTCTGGCGGCAGCCTACCAAGAACAACT
GGACCGACCGGTGGTACCTCACCCTTACCGAGTCGGCGACACAGTGTGGGTCCGCCGACACCAGACTAAG
AACCTAGAACCTCGCTGGAAAGGACCTTACACAGTCCTGCTGACCACCCCCACCGCCCTCAAAGTAGACG
GCATCGCAGCTTGGATACACGCCGCCCACGTGAAGGCTGCCGACCCCGGGGGTGGACCATCCTCTAGACT
GCCGGATCTGCCATCGATATGGTGAGCAAGGGCGAGGAGCTGTTCACCGGGGTGGTGCCCATCCTGGTCG
AGCTGGACGGCGACGTAAACGGCCACAAGTTCAGCGTGTCCGGCGAGGGCGAGGGCGATGCCACCTACGG
CAAGCTGACCCTGAAGTTCATCTGCACCACCGGCAAGCTGCCCGTGCCCTGGCCCACCCTCGTGACCACC
CTGACCTACGGCGTGCAGTGCTTCAGCCGCTACCCCGACCACATGAAGCAGCACGACTTCTTCAAGTCCG
CCATGCCCGAAGGCTACGTCCAGGAGCGCACCATCTTCTTCAAGGACGACGGCAACTACAAGACCCGCGC
CGAGGTGAAGTTCGAGGGCGACACCCTGGTGAACCGCATCGAGCTGAAGGGCATCGACTTCAAGGAGGAC
GGCAACATCCTGGGGCACAAGCTGGAGTACAACTACAACAGCCACAACGTCTATATCATGGCCGACAAGC
AGAAGAACGGCATCAAGGTGAACTTCAAGATCCGCCACAACATCGAGGACGGCAGCGTGCAGCTCGCCGA
CCACTACCAGCAGAACACCCCCATCGGCGACGGCCCCGTGCTGCTGCCCGACAACCACTACCTGAGCACC
CAGTCCGCCCTGAGCAAAGACCCCAACGAGAAGCGCGATCACATGGTCCTGCTGGAGTTCGTGACCGCCG
CCGGGATCACTCTCGGCATGGACGAGCTGTACAAGGGTTCAGGCTCGGGAGGCATGGGGACTAGTTTGGC
TACTACACTTGAACGTATTGAGAAGAACTTTGTCATTACTGACCCAAGATTGCCAGATAATCCCATTATA
TTCGCGTCCGATAGTTTCTTGCAGTTGACAGAATATAGCCGTGAAGAAATTTTGGGAAGAAACTGCAGGT
TTCTACAAGGTCCTGAAACTGATCGCGCGACAGTGAGAAAAATTAGAGATGCCATAGATAACCAAACAGA
GGTCACTGTTCAGCTGATTAATTATACAAAGAGTGGTAAAAAGTTCTGGAACCTCTTTCACTTGCAGCCT
ATGCGAGATCAGAAGGGAGATGTCCAGTACTTTATTGGGGTTCAGTTGGATGGAACTGAGCATGTCCGAG
ATGCTGCCGAGAGAGAGGGAGTCATGCTGATTAAGAAAACTGCAGAAAATATTGATGAGGCGGCAAAAGA
ACTTAGACATCGAGGCGACGGAGAGCCTAGTGGAGTTCCTGTAGCTGTGGTGCTGCTGCCAGTGTTTGCC
CTTACCCTGGTAGCAGTTTGGGCCTTCGTGAGATACCGAAAGCAGCTCTGACTCGAGAGCGGCCGCTACG
TAAATTCCGCCCCCCCCCCTAACGTTACTGGCCGAAGCCGCTTGGAATAAGGCCGGTGTGCGTTTGTCTA
TATGTTATTTTCCACCATATTGCCGTCTTTTGGCAATGTGAGGGCCCGGAAACCTGGCCCTGTCTTCTTG
ACGAGCATTCCTAGGGGTCTTTCCCCTCTCGCCAAAGGAATGCAAGGTCTGTTGAATGTCGTGAAGGAAG
CAGTTCCTCTGGAAGTTTCTTGAAGACAAACAACGTCTGTAGCGACCCTTTGCAGGCAGCGGAACCCCCC
ACCTGGCGACAGGTGCCTCTGCGGCCAAAAGCCACGTGTATAAGATACACCTGCAAAGGCGGCACAACCC
CAGTGCCACGTTGTGAGTTGGATAGTTGTGGAAAGAGTCAAATGGCTCTCCTCAAGCGTATTCAACAAGG
GGCTGAAGGATGCCCAGAAGGTACCCCATTGTATGGGATCTGATCTGGGGCCTCGGTGCACATGCTTTAC
ATGTGTTTAGTCGAGGTTAAAAAAACGTCTAGGCCCCCCGAACCACGGGGACGTGGTTTTCCTTTGAAAA
ACACGATGATAATATGGCCACAACCGTCGACATGACCGAGTACAAGCCCACGGTGCGCCTCGCCACCCGC
GACGACGTCCCCCGGGCCGTACGCACCCTCGCCGCCGCGTTCGCCGACTACCCCGCCACGCGCCACACCG
TCGACCCGGACCGCCACATCGAGCGGGTCACCGAGCTGCAAGAACTCTTCCTCACGCGCGTCGGGCTCGA
CATCGGCAAGGTGTGGGTCGCGGACGACGGCGCCGCGGTGGCGGTCTGGACCACGCCGGAGAGCGTCGAA
GCGGGGGCGGTGTTCGCCGAGATCGGCCCGCGCATGGCCGAGTTGAGCGGTTCCCGGCTGGCCGCGCAGC
AACAGATGGAAGGCCTCCTGGCGCCGCACCGGCCCAAGGAGCCCGCGTGGTTCCTGGCCACCGTCGGCGT
CTCGCCCGACCACCAGGGCAAGGGTCTGGGCAGCGCCGTCGTGCTCCCCGGAGTGGAGGCGGCCGAGCGC
GCCGGGGTGCCCGCCTTCCTGGAGACCTCCGCGCCCCGCAACCTCCCCTTCTACGAGCGGCTCGGCTTCA
CCGTCACCGCCGACGTCGAGGTGCCCGAAGGACCGCGCACCTGGTGCATGACCCGCAAGCCCGGTGCCTG
AGTCGACCGCCCGCCCCACGACCCGCAGCGCCCGACCGAAAGGAGCGCACGACCCCATGGCTCGACGATA
AAATAAAAGATTTTATTTAGTCTCCAGAAAAAGGGGGGAATGAAAGACCCCACCTGTAGGTTTGGCAAGC
TAGCTTAAGTAACGCCATTTTGCAAGGCATGGAAAAATACATAACTGAGAATAGAGAAGTTCAGATCAAG
GTCAGGAACAGATGGAACAGCTGAATATGGGCCAAACAGGATATCTGTGGTAAGCAGTTCCTGCCCCGGC
TCAGGGCCAAGAACAGATGGAACAGCTGAATATGGGCCAAACAGGATATCTGTGGTAAGCAGTTCCTGCC
CCGGCTCAGGGCCAAGAACAGATGGTCCCCAGATGCGGTCCAGCCCTCAGCAGTTTCTAGAGAACCATCA
GATGTTTCCAGGGTGCCCCAAGGACCTGAAATGACCCTGTGCCTTATTTGAACTAACCAATCAGTTCGCT
TCTCGCTTCTGTTCGCGCGCTTCTGCTCCCCGAGCTCAATAAAAGAGCCCACAACCCCTCACTCGGCGCG
CCAGTCCTCCGATTGACTGAGTCGCCCGGGTACCCGTGTATCCAATAAACCCTCTTGCAGTTGCATCCGA
CTTGTGGTCTCGCTGTTCCTTGGGAGGGTCTCCTCTGAGTGATTGACTACCCGTCAGCGGGGGTCTTTCA
CATGCAGCATGTATCAAAATTAATTTGGTTTTTTTTCTTAAGTATTTACATTAAATGGCCATAGTTGCAT
TAATGAATCGGCCAACGCGCGGGGAGAGGCGGTTTGCGTATTGGGCGCTCTTCCGCTTCCTCGCTCACTG
ACTCGCTGCGCTCGGTCGTTCGGCTGCGGCGAGCGGTATCAGCTCACTCAAAGGCGGTAATACGGTTATC
CACAGAATCAGGGGATAACGCAGGAAAGAACATGTGAGCAAAAGGCCAGCAAAAGGCCAGGAACCGTAAA
AAGGCCGCGTTGCTGGCGTTTTTCCATAGGCTCCGCCCCCCTGACGAGCATCACAAAAATCGACGCTCAA
GTCAGAGGTGGCGAAACCCGACAGGACTATAAAGATACCAGGCGTTTCCCCCTGGAAGCTCCCTCGTGCG
CTCTCCTGTTCCGACCCTGCCGCTTACCGGATACCTGTCCGCCTTTCTCCCTTCGGGAAGCGTGGCGCTT
TCTCATAGCTCACGCTGTAGGTATCTCAGTTCGGTGTAGGTCGTTCGCTCCAAGCTGGGCTGTGTGCACG
AACCCCCCGTTCAGCCCGACCGCTGCGCCTTATCCGGTAACTATCGTCTTGAGTCCAACCCGGTAAGACA
CGACTTATCGCCACTGGCAGCAGCCACTGGTAACAGGATTAGCAGAGCGAGGTATGTAGGCGGTGCTACA
GAGTTCTTGAAGTGGTGGCCTAACTACGGCTACACTAGAAGAACAGTATTTGGTATCTGCGCTCTGCTGA
AGCCAGTTACCTTCGGAAAAAGAGTTGGTAGCTCTTGATCCGGCAAACAAACCACCGCTGGTAGCGGTGG
TTTTTTTGTTTGCAAGCAGCAGATTACGCGCAGAAAAAAAGGATCTCAAGAAGATCCTTTGATCTTTTCT
ACGGGGTCTGACGCTCAGTGGAACGAAAACTCACGTTAAGGGATTTTGGTCATGAGATTATCAAAAAGGA
TCTTCACCTAGATCCTTTTGCGGCCGGCCGCAAATCAATCTAAAGTATATATGAGTAAACTTGGTCTGAC
AGTTACCAATGCTTAATCAGTGAGGCACCTATCTCAGCGATCTGTCTATTTCGTTCATCCATAGTTGCCT
GACTCCCCGTCGTGTAGATAACTACGATACGGGAGGGCTTACCATCTGGCCCCAGTGCTGCAATGATACC
GCGAGACCCACGCTCACCGGCTCCAGATTTATCAGCAATAAACCAGCCAGCCGGAAGGGCCGAGCGCAGA
AGTGGTCCTGCAACTTTATCCGCCTCCATCCAGTCTATTAATTGTTGCCGGGAAGCTAGAGTAAGTAGTT
CGCCAGTTAATAGTTTGCGCAACGTTGTTGCCATTGCTACAGGCATCGTGGTGTCACGCTCGTCGTTTGG
TATGGCTTCATTCAGCTCCGGTTCCCAACGATCAAGGCGAGTTACATGATCCCCCATGTTGTGCAAAAAA
GCGGTTAGCTCCTTCGGTCCTCCGATCGTTGTCAGAAGTAAGTTGGCCGCAGTGTTATCACTCATGGTTA
TGGCAGCACTGCATAATTCTCTTACTGTCATGCCATCCGTAAGATGCTTTTCTGTGACTGGTGAGTACTC
AACCAAGTCATTCTGAGAATAGTGTATGCGGCGACCGAGTTGCTCTTGCCCGGCGTCAACACGGGATAAT
ACCGCGCCACATAGCAGAACTTTAAAAGTGCTCATCATTGGAAAACGTTCTTCGGGGCGAAAACTCTCAA
GGATCTTACCGCTGTTGAGATCCAGTTCGATGTAACCCACTCGTGCACCCAACTGATCTTCAGCATCTTT
TACTTTCACCAGCGTTTCTGGGTGAGCAAAAACAGGAAGGCAAAATGCCGCAAAAAAGGGAATAAGGGCG
ACACGGAAATGTTGAATACTCATACTCTTCCTTTTTCAATATTATTGAAGCATTTATCAGGGTTATTGTC
TCATGAGCGGATACATATTTGAATGTATTTAGAAAAATAAACAAATAGGGGTTCCGCGCACATTTCCCCG
AAAAGTGCCACCTGACGTCTAAGAAACCATTATTATCATGACATTAACCTATAAAAATAGGCGTATCACG
AGGCCCTTTCGTCTTCACTATAGGAGCTTGGCCCATTGCATACGTTGTATCCATATCATAATATGTACAT
TTATATTGGCTCATGTCCAACATTACCGCCATGTT
